>Addgene plasmid #249075 | pEvolvR-mCherry-HF1-nCas9(D10A)-PolI5MΔ | addgene full sequence | sequence record 496315 | Addgene NGS Result
TTGAGATCCTTTTTTTCTGCGCGTAATCTGCTGCTTGCAAACAAAAAAACCACCGCTACCAGCGGTGGTT
TGTTTGCCGGATCAAGAGCTACCAACTCTTTTTCCGAAGGTAACTGGCTTCAGCAGAGCGCAGATACCAA
ATACTGTTCTTCTAGTGTAGCCGTAGTTAGGCCACCACTTCAAGAACTCTGTAGCACCGCCTACATACCT
CGCTCTGCTAATCCTGTTACCAGTGGCTGCTGCCAGTGGCGATAAGTCGTGTCTTACCGGGTTGGACTCA
AGACGATAGTTACCGGATAAGGCGCAGCGGTCGGGCTGAACGGGGGGTTCGTGCACACAGCCCAGCTTGG
AGCGAACGACCTACACCGAACTGAGATACCTACAGCGTGAGCTATGAGAAAGCGCCACGCTTCCCGAAGG
GAGAAAGGCGGACAGGTATCCGGTAAGCGGCAGGGTCGGAACAGGAGAGCGCACGAGGGAGCTTCCAGGG
GGAAACGCCTGGTATCTTTATAGTCCTGTCGGGTTTCGCCACCTCTGACTTGAGCGTCGATTTTTGTGAT
GCTCGTCAGGGGGGCGGAGCCTATGGAAAAACGCCAGCAACGCGGCCTTTTTACGGTTCCTGGCCTTTTG
CTGGCCTTTTGCTCACATGTTCTTTCCTGCGTTATCCCCTGATTCTGTGGATAACCGTATTACCGCCTTT
GAGTGAGCTGATACCGCTCGCCGCAGCCGAACGACCGAGCGCAGCGAGTCAGTGAGCGAGGAAGCGGAAG
AGCGCCCAATACGCAAACCGCCTCTCCCCGCGCGTTGGCCGATTCATTAATGCAGCTGGCACGACAGGTT
TCCCGACTGGAAAGCGGGCAGTGAGCGCAACGCAATTAATGTGAGTTAGCTCACTCATTAGGCACCCCAG
GCTTTACACTTTATGCTTCCGGCTCGTATGTTGTGTGGAATTGTGAGCGGATAACAATTTCACACAGGAA
ACAGCTATGACCATGATTACGCCAAGCTCGAAATTAACCCTCACTAAAGGGAACAAAAGCTGGAGCTCCA
CCGCGGTGGCGGCCGCTCTTAAGGGGTGCAGCGGCCTCCGCGCCGGGTTTTGGCGCCTCGGTGAGTGAGT
GTGTGCGTGTTGGATCCAAGGTCGGGCAGGAAGAGGGCCTATTTCCCATGATTCCTTCATATTTGCATAT
ACGATACAAGGCTGTTAGAGAGATAATTAGAATTAATTTGACTGTAAACACAAAGATATTAGTACAAAAT
ACGTGACGTAGAAAGTAATAATTTCTTGGGTAGTTTGCAGTTTTAAAATTATGTTTTAAAATGGACTATC
ATATGCTTACCGTAACTTGAAAGTATTTCGATTTCTTGGCTTTATATATCTTGTGGAAAGGACGAAACAC
CTGAGACGGAAAGTGAAACGTGATTTCATGCGTCATTTTGAACATTTTGTAAATCTTATTTAATAATGTG
TGCGGCAATTCACATTTAATTTATGAATGTTTTCTTAACATCGCGGCAACTCAAGAAACGGCAGGTTCGG
ATCTTAGCTACTAGAGAAAGAGGAGAAATACTAGATGCGTAAAGGCGAAGAGCTGTTCACTGGTGTCGTC
CCTATTCTGGTGGAACTGGATGGTGATGTCAACGGTCATAAGTTTTCCGTGCGTGGCGAGGGTGAAGGTG
ACGCAACTAATGGTAAACTGACGCTGAAGTTCATCTGTACTACTGGTAAACTGCCGGTTCCTTGGCCGAC
TCTGGTAACGACGCTGACTTATGGTGTTCAGTGCTTTGCTCGTTATCCGGACCATATGAAGCAGCATGAC
TTCTTCAAGTCCGCCATGCCGGAAGGCTATGTGCAGGAACGCACGATTTCCTTTAAGGATGACGGCACGT
ACAAAACGCGTGCGGAAGTGAAATTTGAAGGCGATACCCTGGTAAACCGCATTGAGCTGAAAGGCATTGA
CTTTAAAGAGGACGGCAATATCCTGGGCCATAAGCTGGAATACAATTTTAACAGCCACAATGTTTACATC
ACCGCCGATAAACAAAAAAATGGCATTAAAGCGAATTTTAAAATTCGCCACAACGTGGAGGATGGCAGCG
TGCAGCTGGCTGATCACTACCAGCAAAACACTCCAATCGGTGATGGTCCTGTTCTGCTGCCAGACAATCA
CTATCTGAGCACGCAAAGCGTTCTGTCTAAAGATCCGAACGAGAAACGCGATCATATGGTTCTGCTGGAG
TTCGTAACCGCAGCGGGCATCACGCATGGTATGGATGAACTGTACAAATGACCAGGCATCAAATAAAACG
AAAGGCTCAGTCGAAAGACTGGGCCTTTCGTTTTATCTGTTGTTTGTCGGTGAACGCTCTCTACTAGAGT
CACACTGGCTCACCTTCGGGTGGGCCTTTCTGCGTTTATACGTCTCAGTTTTAGAGCTAGAAATAGCAAG
TTAAAATAAGGCTAGTCCGTTATCAACTTGAAAAAGTGGCACCGAGTCGGTGCTTTTTTCCGCGGCCTCT
AGACTCGAGGCGTTGACATTGATTATTGACTAGTTATTAATAGTAATCAATTACGGGGTCATTAGTTCAT
AGCCCATATATGGAGTTCCGCGTTACATAACTTACGGTAAATGGCCCGCCTGGCTGACCGCCCAACGACC
CCCGCCCATTGACGTCAATAATGACGTATGTTCCCATAGTAACGCCAATAGGGACTTTCCATTGACGTCA
ATGGGTGGAGTATTTACGGTAAACTGCCCACTTGGCAGTACATCAAGTGTATCATATGCCAAGTACGCCC
CCTATTGACGTCAATGACGGTAAATGGCCCGCCTGGCATTATGCCCAGTACATGACCTTATGGGACTTTC
CTACTTGGCAGTACATCTACGTATTAGTCATCGCTATTACCATGGTGATGCGGTTTTGGCAGTACATCAA
TGGGCGTGGATAGCGGTTTGACTCACGGGGATTTCCAAGTCTCCACCCCATTGACGTCAATGGGAGTTTG
TTTTGGCACCAAAATCAACGGGACTTTCCAAAATGTCGTAACAACTCCGCCCCATTGACGCAAATGGGCG
GTAGGCGTGTACGGTGGGAGGTCTATATAAGCAGAGCTCTCTGGCTAACTACCGGTGCCACCATGGCCCC
AAAGAAGAAGCGGAAGGTCGGTATCCACGGAGTCCCAGCAGCCGTGAGCAAGGGCGAGGAGGATAACATG
GCCATCATCAAGGAGTTCATGCGCTTCAAGGTGCACATGGAGGGCTCCGTGAACGGCCACGAGTTCGAGA
TCGAGGGCGAGGGCGAGGGCCGCCCCTACGAGGGCACCCAGACCGCCAAGCTGAAGGTGACCAAGGGTGG
CCCCCTGCCCTTCGCCTGGGACATCCTGTCCCCTCAGTTCATGTACGGCTCCAAGGCCTACGTGAAGCAC
CCCGCCGACATCCCCGACTACTTGAAGCTGTCCTTCCCCGAGGGCTTCAAGTGGGAGCGCGTGATGAACT
TCGAGGACGGCGGCGTGGTGACCGTGACCCAGGACTCCTCCCTGCAGGACGGCGAGTTCATCTACAAGGT
GAAGCTGCGCGGCACCAACTTCCCCTCCGACGGCCCCGTAATGCAGAAGAAGACCATGGGCTGGGAGGCC
TCCTCCGAGCGGATGTACCCCGAGGACGGCGCCCTGAAGGGCGAGATCAAGCAGAGGCTGAAGCTGAAGG
ACGGCGGCCACTACGACGCTGAGGTCAAGACCACCTACAAGGCCAAGAAGCCCGTGCAGCTGCCCGGCGC
CTACAACGTCAACATCAAGTTGGACATCACCTCCCACAACGAGGACTACACCATCGTGGAACAGTACGAA
CGCGCCGAGGGCCGCCACTCCACCGGCGGCATGGACGAGCTGTACAAGGGATCCGGTATGGACAAGAAGT
ACAGCATCGGCCTGGCCATCGGCACCAACTCTGTGGGCTGGGCCGTGATCACCGACGAGTACAAGGTGCC
CAGCAAGAAATTCAAGGTGCTGGGCAACACCGACCGGCACAGCATCAAGAAGAACCTGATCGGCGCCCTG
CTGTTCGACAGCGGAGAAACAGCCGAGGCCACCCGGCTGAAGAGAACCGCCAGAAGAAGATACACCAGAC
GGAAGAACCGGATCTGCTATCTGCAAGAGATCTTCAGCAACGAGATGGCCAAGGTGGACGACAGCTTCTT
CCACAGACTGGAAGAGTCCTTCCTGGTGGAAGAGGATAAGAAGCACGAGCGGCACCCCATCTTCGGCAAC
ATCGTGGACGAGGTGGCCTACCACGAGAAGTACCCCACCATCTACCACCTGAGAAAGAAACTGGTGGACA
GCACCGACAAGGCCGACCTGCGGCTGATCTATCTGGCCCTGGCCCACATGATCAAGTTCCGGGGCCACTT
CCTGATCGAGGGCGACCTGAACCCCGACAACAGCGACGTGGACAAGCTGTTCATCCAGCTGGTGCAGACC
TACAACCAGCTGTTCGAGGAAAACCCCATCAACGCCAGCGGCGTGGACGCCAAGGCCATCCTGTCTGCCA
GACTGAGCAAGAGCAGACGGCTGGAAAATCTGATCGCCCAGCTGCCCGGCGAGAAGAAGAATGGCCTGTT
CGGCAACCTGATTGCCCTGAGCCTGGGCCTGACCCCCAACTTCAAGAGCAACTTCGACCTGGCCGAGGAT
GCCAAACTGCAGCTGAGCAAGGACACCTACGACGACGACCTGGACAACCTGCTGGCCCAGATCGGCGACC
AGTACGCCGACCTGTTTCTGGCCGCCAAGAACCTGTCCGACGCCATCCTGCTGAGCGACATCCTGAGAGT
GAACACCGAGATCACCAAGGCCCCCCTGAGCGCCTCTATGATCAAGAGATACGACGAGCACCACCAGGAC
CTGACCCTGCTGAAAGCTCTCGTGCGGCAGCAGCTGCCTGAGAAGTACAAAGAGATTTTCTTCGACCAGA
GCAAGAACGGCTACGCCGGCTACATCGATGGCGGAGCCAGCCAGGAAGAGTTCTACAAGTTCATCAAGCC
CATCCTGGAAAAGATGGACGGCACCGAGGAACTGCTCGTGAAGCTGAACAGAGAGGACCTGCTGCGGAAG
CAGCGGACCTTCGACAACGGCAGCATCCCCCACCAGATCCACCTGGGAGAGCTGCACGCCATTCTGCGGC
GGCAGGAAGATTTTTACCCATTCCTGAAGGACAACCGGGAAAAGATCGAGAAGATCCTGACCTTCCGCAT
CCCCTACTACGTGGGCCCTCTGGCCAGGGGAAACAGCAGATTCGCCTGGATGACCAGAAAGAGCGAGGAA
ACCATCACCCCCTGGAACTTCGAGGAAGTGGTGGACAAGGGCGCCAGCGCCCAGAGCTTCATCGAGCGGA
TGACCGCCTTCGATAAGAACCTGCCCAACGAGAAGGTGCTGCCCAAGCACAGCCTGCTGTACGAGTACTT
CACCGTGTACAACGAGCTGACCAAAGTGAAATACGTGACCGAGGGAATGAGAAAGCCCGCCTTCCTGAGC
GGCGAGCAGAAAAAAGCCATCGTGGACCTGCTGTTCAAGACCAACCGGAAAGTGACCGTGAAGCAGCTGA
AAGAGGACTACTTCAAGAAAATCGAGTGCTTCGACTCCGTGGAAATCTCCGGCGTGGAAGATCGGTTCAA
CGCCTCCCTGGGCACATACCACGATCTGCTGAAAATTATCAAGGACAAGGACTTCCTGGACAATGAGGAA
AACGAGGACATTCTGGAAGATATCGTGCTGACCCTGACACTGTTTGAGGACAGAGAGATGATCGAGGAAC
GGCTGAAAACCTATGCCCACCTGTTCGACGACAAAGTGATGAAGCAGCTGAAGCGGCGGAGATACACCGG
CTGGGGCGCCCTGAGCCGGAAGCTGATCAACGGCATCCGGGACAAGCAGTCCGGCAAGACAATCCTGGAT
TTCCTGAAGTCCGACGGCTTCGCCAACAGAAACTTCATGGCCCTGATCCACGACGACAGCCTGACCTTTA
AAGAGGACATCCAGAAAGCCCAGGTGTCCGGCCAGGGCGATAGCCTGCACGAGCACATTGCCAATCTGGC
CGGCAGCCCCGCCATTAAGAAGGGCATCCTGCAGACAGTGAAGGTGGTGGACGAGCTCGTGAAAGTGATG
GGCCGGCACAAGCCCGAGAACATCGTGATCGAAATGGCCAGAGAGAACCAGACCACCCAGAAGGGACAGA
AGAACAGCCGCGAGAGAATGAAGCGGATCGAAGAGGGCATCAAAGAGCTGGGCAGCCAGATCCTGAAAGA
ACACCCCGTGGAAAACACCCAGCTGCAGAACGAGAAGCTGTACCTGTACTACCTGCAGAATGGGCGGGAT
ATGTACGTGGACCAGGAACTGGACATCAACCGGCTGTCCGACTACGATGTGGACCATATCGTGCCTCAGA
GCTTTCTGAAGGACGACTCCATCGATAACAAAGTGCTGACTCGGAGCGACAAGAACCGGGGCAAGAGCGA
CAACGTGCCCTCCGAAGAGGTCGTGAAGAAGATGAAGAACTACTGGCGCCAGCTGCTGAATGCCAAGCTG
ATTACCCAGAGGAAGTTCGACAATCTGACCAAGGCCGAGAGAGGCGGCCTGAGCGAACTGGATAAGGCCG
GCTTCATCAAGAGACAGCTGGTGGAAACCCGGGCCATCACAAAGCACGTGGCACAGATCCTGGACTCCCG
GATGAACACTAAGTACGACGAGAACGACAAACTGATCCGGGAAGTGAAAGTGATCACCCTGAAGTCCAAG
CTGGTGTCCGATTTCCGGAAGGATTTCCAGTTTTACAAAGTGCGCGAGATCAACAACTACCACCACGCCC
ACGACGCCTACCTGAACGCCGTCGTGGGAACCGCCCTGATCAAAAAGTACCCTAAGCTGGAAAGCGAGTT
CGTGTACGGCGACTACAAGGTGTACGACGTGCGGAAGATGATCGCCAAGAGCGAGCAGGAAATCGGCAAG
GCTACCGCCAAGTACTTCTTCTACAGCAACATCATGAACTTTTTCAAGACCGAGATTACCCTGGCCAACG
GCGAGATCCGGAAGCGGCCTCTGATCGAGACAAACGGCGAAACAGGCGAGATCGTGTGGGATAAGGGCCG
GGACTTTGCCACCGTGCGGAAAGTGCTGTCTATGCCCCAAGTGAATATCGTGAAAAAGACCGAGGTGCAG
ACAGGCGGCTTCAGCAAAGAGTCTATCCTGCCCAAGAGGAACAGCGACAAGCTGATCGCCAGAAAGAAGG
ACTGGGACCCTAAGAAGTACGGCGGCTTCGACAGCCCCACCGTGGCCTATTCTGTGCTGGTGGTGGCCAA
AGTGGAAAAGGGCAAGTCCAAGAAACTGAAGAGTGTGAAAGAGCTGCTGGGGATCACCATCATGGAAAGA
AGCAGCTTCGAGAAGAATCCCATCGACTTTCTGGAAGCCAAGGGCTACAAAGAAGTGAAAAAGGACCTGA
TCATCAAGCTGCCTAAGTACTCCCTGTTCGAGCTGGAAAACGGCCGGAAGAGAATGCTGGCCTCTGCCGG
CGAACTGCAGAAGGGAAACGAACTGGCCCTGCCCTCCAAATATGTGAACTTCCTGTACCTGGCCAGCCAC
TATGAGAAGCTGAAGGGCTCCCCCGAGGATAATGAGCAGAAACAGCTGTTTGTGGAACAGCACAAACACT
ACCTGGACGAGATCATCGAGCAGATCAGCGAGTTCTCCAAGAGAGTGATCCTGGCCGACGCTAATCTGGA
CAAGGTGCTGAGCGCCTACAACAAGCACAGAGACAAGCCTATCAGAGAGCAGGCCGAGAATATCATCCAC
CTGTTTACCCTGACCAATCTGGGAGCCCCTGCCGCCTTCAAGTACTTTGACACCACCATCGACCGGAAGA
GGTACACCAGCACCAAAGAGGTGCTGGACGCCACCCTGATCCACCAGAGCATCACCGGCCTGTACGAGAC
ACGGATCGACCTGTCTCAGCTGGGAGGCGACGCCTATCCCTATGACGTGCCCGATTATGCCAGCCTGGGC
AGCGGCTCCCCCAAGAAAAAACGCAAGGTGGAAGATCCTAAGAAAAAGCGGAAAGGTTCTAGTGAAACCC
CGGGAACAAGTGAGTCGGCCACCCCTGAAGGTGGATCAGGGGGTAGCGGATCCTCTTACGATAATTATGT
TACGATTCTGGACGAGGAAACCTTAAAGGCTTGGATCGCTAAATTAGAGAAGGCTCCTGTTTTCGCTTTC
GACACGGAAACGGATTCTCTGGACAATATTAGTGCGAATCTTGTTGGTCTGAGTTTCGCAATTGAACCGG
GTGTTGCTGCTTACATCCCTGTGGCACACGACTACCTGGACGCTCCGGACCAGATTTCACGTGAACGCGC
TCTGGAACTGCTGAAGCCTTTATTAGAGGACGAGAAAGCTTTGAAAGTTGGTCAGAATTTGAAGTATGCT
CGTGGAATCTTAGCTAATTATGGTATCGAGTTGCGCGGTATCGCTTTCGACACGATGTTGGAATCTTATA
TCCTGAACTCTGTCGCTGGTCGCCATGACATGGACTCTCTGGCTGAGCGCTGGCTGAAACATAAGACGAT
TACCTTCGAGGAAATCGCAGGAAAGGGTAAGAACCAGCTCACGTTCAATCAAATCGCTCTGGAGGAAGCT
GGTCGCTATGCTGCTGAGGACGCTGACGTTACTCTGCAACTGCACTTGAAGATGTGGCCTGACTTGCAGA
AGCATAAGGGTCCACTGAATGTTTTTGAAAACATTGAGATGCCTTTGGTTCCAGTTCTGTCTCGTATCGA
GCGCAATGGCGTTAAAATTGACCCAAAGGTTTTACATAACCACTCAGAGGAACTGACGCTGCGCTTAGCC
GAATTGGAGAAAAAGGCTCACGAGATCGCTGGCGAAGAGTTCAATCTGTCATCTACGAAACAACTGCAGA
CTATCCTGTTCGAGAAGCAAGGTATCAAGCCATTAAAAAAGACCCCTGGCGGTGCTCCGTCTACCTCTGA
GGAAGTTTTGGAGGAGTTAGCTTTGGATTACCCTCTGCCGAAGGTTATCTTGGAATACCGCGGTTTGGCT
AAATTGAAGTCTACTTATACGGATAAACTTCCTTTGATGATTAATCCAAAGACGGGTCGCGTTCACACGT
CGTACCATCAAGCTGTTACCGCTACCGGTCGCCTGTCTTCTACGGATCCGAATTTACAGAATATTCCTGT
GCGCAATGAGGAGGGCCGCCGCATTCGTCAAGCTTTTATCGCTCCGGAAGACTACGTTATCGTTTCTGCT
GATTATTCTCAAAATGAATTACGTATCATGGCTCACCTGTCTCGCGATAAGGGTCTGTTGACGGCCTTTG
CTGAGGGTAAGGACATTCATCGTGCTACCGCTGCTGAGGTTTACGGCCTGCCGTTGGAAACGGTTACGTC
TGAACAGCGTCGCTCTGCTAAGCGTATTAATTTCGGCTTAATCTACGGTATGTCTGCGTTTGGCTTAGCT
CGTCAGCTGAATATCCCGCGCAAGGAAGCTCAAAAATATATGGATCTGTATTTTGAGCGTTACCACGGTG
TTTTGGAATACATGGAGCGTACGCGCGCGCAAGCTAAGGAACAAGGTTATGTGGAAACCTTGGATGGTCG
TCGCTTGTACTTGCCTGACATTAAGTCTTCTAACGGCGCCCGCCGCGCTGCTGCCGAGCGCGCTGCTATC
AATGCTCCGATGCAAGGTACTGCTGCTGATATTATTAAGCGTGCTATGATCGCTGTGGACGCTTGGCTGC
AAGCTGAACAGCCTCGCGTTCGCATGATTATGCAAGTTCATGACGAGTTGGTTTTCGAGGTGCATAAGGA
CGACGTGGACGCTGTTGCTAAACAAATCCACCAGTTGATGGAGAATTGCACGCGCTTAGACGTTCCGCTG
CTGGTTGAAGTTGGTTCTGGTGAAAACTGGGACCAGGCTCACTAATGGCTGAAAACTGGGACCAGGCTCA
CTAACTCAGATCCTACTAGGTTTAATAAACATCTTTATTTTCATTACATCTGTGTGTTGGTTTTTTGTGT
GGTACCCAATTCGCCCTATAGTGAGTCGTATTACAATTCACTGGCCGTCGTTTTACAACGTCGTGACTGG
GAAAACCCTGGCGTTACCCAACTTAATCGCCTTGCAGCACATCCCCCTTTCGCCAGCTGGCGTAATAGCG
AAGAGGCCCGCACCGATCGCCCTTCCCAACAGTTGCGCAGCCTGAATGGCGAATGGG
[124 nt withheld, positions 10278-10401]
C
[91 nt withheld, positions 10403-10493]
A
[49 nt withheld, positions 10495-10543]
CCTTTGACGTTGGAGTCCACGTTCTTT
[37 nt withheld, positions 10571-10607]
ACCCTATCTCGGTCTATTCTTTTGATTTATAAGGGATTTTGCCGATTTCGGCCTATTGGTTAAAAAATGA
GCTGATTTAACAAAAATTTAACGCGAATTTTAACAAAATATTAACGCTTACAATTTAGGTGGCACTTTTC
GGGGAAATGTGCGCGGAACCCCTATTTGTTTATTTTTCTAAATACATTCAAATATGTATCCGCTCATGAG
ACAATAACCCTGATAAATGCTTCAATAATATTGAAAAAGGAAGAGTATGAGTATTCAACATTTCCGTGTC
GCCCTTATTCCCTTTTTTGCGGCATTTTGCCTTCCTGTTTTTGCTCACCCAGAAACGCTGGTGAAAGTAA
AAGATGCTGAAGATCAGTTGGGTGCACGAGTGGGTTACATCGAACTGGATCTCAACAGCGGTAAGATCCT
TGAGAGTTTTCGCCCCGAAGAACGTTTTCCAATGATGAGCACTTTTAAAGTTCTGCTATGTGGCGCGGTA
TTATCCCGTATTGACGCCGGGCAAGAGCAACTCGGTCGCCGCATACACTATTCTCAGAATGACTTGGTTG
AGTACTCACCAGTCACAGAAAAGCATCTTACGGATGGCATGACAGTAAGAGAATTATGCAGTGCTGCCAT
AACCATGAGTGATAACACTGCGGCCAACTTACTTCTGACAACGATCGGAGGACCGAAGGAGCTAACCGCT
TTTTTGCACAACATGGGGGATCATGTAACTCGCCTTGATCGTTGGGAACCGGAGCTGAATGAAGCCATAC
CAAACGACGAGCGTGACACCACGATGCCTGTAGCAATGGCAACAACGTTGCGCAAACTATTAACTGGCGA
ACTACTTACTCTAGCTTCCCGGCAACAATTAATAGACTGGATGGAGGCGGATAAAGTTGCAGGACCACTT
CTGCGCTCGGCCCTTCCGGCTGGCTGGTTTATTGCTGATAAATCTGGAGCCGGTGAGCGTGGTTCTCGCG
GTATCATTGCAGCACTGGGGCCAGATGGTAAGCCCTCCCGTATCGTAGTTATCTACACGACGGGGAGTCA
GGCAACTATGGATGAACGAAATAGACAGATCGCTGAGATAGGTGCCTCACTGATTAAGCATTGGTAACTG
TCAGACCAAGTTTACTCATATATACTTTAGATTGATTTAAAACTTCATTTTTAATTTAAAAGGATCTAGG
TGAAGATCCTTTTTGATAATCTCATGACCAAAATCCCTTAACGTGAGTTTTCGTTCCACTGAGCGTCAGA
CCCCGTAGAAAAGATCAAAGGATCTTC
Features (pLannotate 1.2.2; 24 found; start..end, strand, type, name):
      1..589     +  rep_origin     ori: high-copy-number ColE1/pMB1/pBR322/pUC origin of replication
    772..864     +  CDS            lacI (fragment): lac repressor; lacI; The lac repressor binds to the lac operator to inhibit transcription in E. coli. This inhibition can be relieved by adding lactose or isopropyl-β-D-thiogalactopyranoside (IPTG).
    877..898     +  protein_bind   CAP binding site: CAP binding activates transcription in the presence of cAMP. E. coli catabolite activator protein
    913..943     +  promoter       lac promoter: promoter for the E. coli lac operon
    947..969     +  protein_bind   lac operator (fragment): The lac repressor binds to the lac operator to inhibit transcription in E. coli. This inhibition can be relieved by adding lactose or isopropyl-β-D-thiogalactopyranoside (IPTG). lac repressor encoded by lacI
   1012..1030    +  promoter       T3 promoter: promoter for bacteriophage T3 RNA polymerase
   1043..1069    +  misc_feature   MCS (fragment): pBluescript multiple cloning site
   1083..1109    +  promoter       UbC promoter (fragment): human ubiquitin C promoter
   1153..1393    +  promoter       U6 promoter: RNA polymerase III promoter for human U6 snRNA
   1575..2288    +  CDS            superfolder GFP: GFP variant that folds robustly even when fused to poorly folded proteins (Pédelacq et al., 2006)
   2300..2371    +  terminator     rrnB T1 terminator: transcription terminator T1 from the E. coli rrnB gene
   2387..2414    +  terminator     T7Te terminator: phage T7 early transcription terminator
   2428..2503    +  misc_RNA       gRNA scaffold: guide RNA scaffold for the Streptococcus pyogenes CRISPR/Cas9 system
   2535..2914    +  enhancer       CMV enhancer: human cytomegalovirus immediate early enhancer
   2915..3118    +  promoter       CMV promoter: human cytomegalovirus (CMV) immediate early promoter
   3194..3898    +  CDS            mCherry: mCherry is a basic (constitutively fluorescent) red fluorescent protein published in 2004, derived from Discosoma sp.. It is reported to be a very rapidly-maturing monomer with low acid sensitivity.
   3908..8011    +  CDS            Cas9: Cas9 (Csn1) endonuclease from the Streptococcus pyogenes Type II CRISPR/Cas system generates RNA-guided double strand breaks in DNA
   8174..9982    +  CDS            polA (fragment): DPO1_ECOLI - Also known as resA. Experimental evidence at protein level: Swiss-Prot protein existence level 1. In addition to polymerase activity, this DNA polymerase exhibits 3'-5' and 5'-3' exonuclease activity. It is able to utilize nicked circular duplex DNA as a template and can unwind the parental DNA strand from its template. From Escherichia coli (strain K12).
  10041..10081   +  polyA_signal   poly(A) signal (fragment): synthetic polyadenylation signal
  10095..10113   -  promoter       T7 promoter: promoter for bacteriophage T7 RNA polymerase
  10116..10273   +  CDS            lacZα (fragment): LacZα fragment of β-galactosidase; lacZ fragment
  10278..10706   +  rep_origin     f1 ori (sequence partly withheld): f1 bacteriophage origin of replication; arrow indicates direction of (+) strand synthesis
  10759..10863   +  promoter       AmpR promoter: bla
  10864..11724   +  CDS            AmpR: β-lactamase; bla; confers resistance to ampicillin, carbenicillin, and related antibiotics
