[The description below was written by a language model from this plasmid's Addgene catalogue record and pLannotate feature annotations shown in this document.]
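Description:
pEvolvR-mCherry-HF1-nCas9(D10A)-PolI5MΔ is an 11.9 kb mammalian expression and CRISPR plasmid that delivers the EvolvR targeted-diversification machinery together with a guide RNA cloning site. The record names no backbone. The feature table does show pBluescript-type remnants (lac promoter/operator, T3 and T7 promoters, MCS and lacZα fragments, f1 ori) alongside a high-copy ColE1/pUC origin and an AmpR (β-lactamase) cassette for ampicillin selection in E. coli. No mammalian selection marker is annotated, so the mCherry fusion is the evident way to identify expressing cells.

The main payload is a single open reading frame driven by the CMV enhancer/promoter and followed by a synthetic poly(A) signal. It encodes N-terminal mCherry, then a nucleus-localized high-fidelity (HF1) Streptococcus pyogenes Cas9 nickase carrying D10A, then PolI5MΔ. PolI5MΔ is a variant of E. coli DNA polymerase I (polA) from which the N-terminal flap endonuclease domain (residues 1–325) has been deleted. In the EvolvR scheme, the guide-directed nickase cuts one strand at a chosen locus. The tethered polymerase then extends from the nick and introduces substitutions in the adjacent window.

Upstream, a human U6 promoter and an S. pyogenes gRNA scaffold flank a dropout cassette of superfolder GFP with rrnB T1 and T7Te bacterial terminators. This cassette is bounded by BsmBI sites, so Golden Gate insertion of a user-defined spacer replaces GFP and places the gRNA under U6 control for coexpression. The plasmid comes from work examining how nickase fidelity affects EvolvR-mediated diversification in mammalian cells.
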