Addgene plasmid #249075: pEvolvR-mCherry-HF1-nCas9(D10A)-PolI5MΔ
Purpose: Expresses nucleus-localized HF1-nCas9 (D10A) fused to PolI5MΔ and mCherry using a CMV promoter. Includes a GFP cassette flanked by BsmbI cut sites to knock in and coexpress user-defined gRNAs.
Depositing lab: John Dueber & David Schaffer. Depositing organization: University of California, Berkeley. Publication: Nickase fidelity drives EvolvR-mediated diversification in mammalian cells. Hurtado JE, Schieferecke AJ, Halperin SO, Guan J, Aidlen D, Schaffer DV, Dueber JE. Nat Commun. 2025 Apr 19;16(1):3723. doi: 10.1038/s41467-025-58414-0. PubMed 40253348.
Backbone
  Vector backbone: n/a
  Vector type: Mammalian Expression, CRISPR
Growth in bacteria
  Bacterial resistance: Ampicillin, 100 μg/mL
  Growth temperature: 37°C
  Growth strain: NEB Stable
  Copy number: High Copy
Gene/Insert
  Gene/Insert name: HF1-nCas9-PolI5MΔ
  Species: Synthetic
  Mutation: deletion of PolI5M N-terminal flap endonuclease domain (aa 1-325)
  Promoter: CMV
  Tag / fusion protein: mCherry (N terminal on backbone)
  Cloning method: Golden Gate
  Sequencing primers: 5′ n/a
Terms and licenses: Academic/Nonprofit Terms; Industry Terms: Not Available to Industry
How to cite: pEvolvR-mCherry-HF1-nCas9(D10A)-PolI5MΔ was a gift from John Dueber & David Schaffer (Addgene plasmid # 249075 ; http://n2t.net/addgene:249075 ; RRID:Addgene_249075)
